Addgene plasmid #241793: pAAV-Ef1a-DIO-Pgc-1alpha-EYFP
Purpose: Expression vector for mouse Pgc-1alpha with EYFP
Depositing lab: Mary Kay Lobo. Depositing organization: University of Maryland, Baltimore. Publication: A Role for Peroxisome Proliferator-Activated Receptor Gamma Coactivator-1alpha in Nucleus Accumbens Neuron Subtypes in Cocaine Action. Chandra R, Engeln M, Francis TC, Konkalmatt P, Patel D, Lobo MK. Biol Psychiatry. 2017 Apr 1;81(7):564-572. doi: 10.1016/j.biopsych.2016.10.024. Epub 2016 Oct 28. PubMed 27939396.
Backbone
  Vector backbone: AAV-Ef1a-DIO-EYFP
  Vector type: AAV
Growth in bacteria
  Bacterial resistance: Ampicillin, 100 μg/mL
  Growth temperature: 37°C
  Growth strain: NEB Stable
  Copy number: High Copy
Gene/Insert
  Gene/Insert name: PGC-1alpha
  Species: M. musculus (mouse)
  Insert size (bp): 2394
  Entrez Gene: Ppargc1a (a.k.a. A830037N07Rik, Gm11133, PGC-1, PPARGC-1-alpha, Pgc-1alpha, Pgc1, Pgco1, Ppargc1)
  Promoter: Ef1a
  Tag / fusion protein: EYFP (C terminal on insert)
  Cloning method: Restriction Enzyme; 5′ cloning site NheI/NcoI (unknown if destroyed)
Resource information
  A portion of this plasmid was derived from a plasmid made by: The GOI was obtained from another lab at UMB
Terms and licenses: Academic/Nonprofit Terms; Industry Terms: Not Available to Industry
How to cite: pAAV-Ef1a-DIO-Pgc-1alpha-EYFP was a gift from Mary Kay Lobo (Addgene plasmid # 241793 ; http://n2t.net/addgene:241793 ; RRID:Addgene_241793)
