[The description below was written by a language model from this plasmid's Addgene catalogue record and pLannotate feature annotations shown in this document.]
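Description:
pAAV-Ef1a-DIO-Pgc-1alpha-EYFP is an adeno-associated virus transfer plasmid built on the AAV-Ef1a-DIO-EYFP backbone for Cre-dependent expression of mouse PGC-1alpha (Ppargc1a), a transcriptional coactivator that regulates mitochondrial and metabolic gene programmes. The roughly 8.7 kb plasmid is maintained in bacteria through a high-copy ColE1/pUC-type origin with ampicillin selection (AmpR under its own bla promoter), and also carries an f1 phage origin. The recorded growth strain is a recombination-deficient one, as is usual for repeat-containing AAV plasmids. AAV2 inverted terminal repeats flank the expression cassette so that it can be packaged into recombinant AAV. The automated annotation finds one ITR intact and the other only as short fragments, which may reflect difficulty sequencing or annotating this structured repeat rather than a real truncation.

Within the ITRs, the human EF-1α promoter lies on the minus strand, along with the WPRE and the human growth hormone polyadenylation signal that enhance and terminate the transcript. The Ppargc1a coding sequence, followed immediately by EYFP as a C-terminal tag, lies on the opposite strand, meaning it is inverted relative to the promoter. It is bracketed on each side by a loxP/lox2272 pair, with the two pairs in opposing orientation. This double-floxed inverted open reading frame (DIO/FLEx) arrangement keeps the fusion silent until Cre recombinase flips the cassette and then excises one site of each type, locking it in the sense orientation. Expression is therefore confined to Cre-expressing cells, which become fluorescent. The associated work concerns PGC-1alpha function in nucleus accumbens neuron subtypes in cocaine action, consistent with viral delivery into Cre driver mice for cell-type-specific overexpression.
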