Features (pLannotate 1.2.2; 24 found; start..end, strand, type, name):
    580..646     -  CDS            small t antigen (fragment): SV40 (simian virus 40) small t antigen
    709..736     -  repeat_region  AAV2 ITR (fragment): inverted terminal repeat of adeno-associated virus serotype 2 inverted
    765..792     -  repeat_region  AAV2 ITR (fragment): inverted terminal repeat of adeno-associated virus serotype 2 inverted
    865..1453    -  rep_origin     ori: high-copy-number ColE1/pMB1/pBR322/pUC origin of replication
   1624..2484    -  CDS            AmpR: β-lactamase; bla; confers resistance to ampicillin, carbenicillin, and related antibiotics
   2485..2589    -  promoter       AmpR promoter: bla
   2684..2719    +  CDS            rop (fragment): Rop protein, which maintains plasmids at low copy number; rop
   2821..2870    +  misc_feature   bom (fragment): basis of mobility region from pBR322
   2871..3326    -  rep_origin     f1 ori (sequence partly withheld): f1 bacteriophage origin of replication; arrow indicates direction of (+) strand synthesis
   3345..3396    +  misc_feature   bom (fragment): basis of mobility region from pBR322
   3401..3541    -  repeat_region  AAV2 ITR: inverted terminal repeat of adeno-associated virus serotype 2 inverted
   3581..4057    -  polyA_signal   hGH poly(A) signal: human growth hormone polyadenylation signal
   4089..4677    -  misc_feature   WPRE: woodchuck hepatitis virus posttranscriptional regulatory element
   4677..4701    -  misc_feature   MCS (fragment): pBluescript multiple cloning site
   4702..4735    +  protein_bind   loxP: Cre-mediated recombination occurs in the 8-bp core sequence (GCATACAT). Cre recombinase
   4736..4785    +  intron         β-globin intron (fragment): internally truncated intron from human β-globin
   4786..4819    +  protein_bind   lox2272: Cre-mediated recombination occurs in the 8-bp core sequence (GGATACTT). lox2272 sites are compatible with each other, but incompatible with loxP or loxN sites (Lee and Saito, 1988). Cre recombinase
   4826..7216    +  CDS            Ppargc1a: PRGC1_MOUSE - Also known as Pgc1, Pgc1a, Ppargc1. Experimental evidence at protein level: Swiss-Prot protein existence level 1. Transcriptional coactivator for steroid receptors and nuclear receptors. Greatly increases the transcriptional activity of PPARG and thyroid hormone receptor on the uncoupling protein promoter. Can regulate key mitochondrial genes that contribute to the program of adaptive thermogenesis. Plays an essential role in metabolic reprogramming in response to dietary availability through coordination of the expression of a wide array of genes involved in glucose and fatty ac
   7220..7939    +  CDS            EYFP: enhanced YFP mammalian codon-optimized
   7948..7981    -  protein_bind   loxP: Cre-mediated recombination occurs in the 8-bp core sequence (GCATACAT). Cre recombinase
   7982..8031    +  intron         β-globin intron (fragment): internally truncated intron from human β-globin
   8032..8065    -  protein_bind   lox2272: Cre-mediated recombination occurs in the 8-bp core sequence (GGATACTT). lox2272 sites are compatible with each other, but incompatible with loxP or loxN sites (Lee and Saito, 1988). Cre recombinase
   8072..8089    -  misc_feature   MCS (fragment): pUC18/19 multiple cloning site
   8096..573     -  promoter       EF-1α promoter (across the origin): strong constitutive promoter for human elongation factor EF-1α
>Addgene plasmid #241793 | pAAV-Ef1a-DIO-Pgc-1alpha-EYFP | addgene full sequence | sequence record 491920 | Addgene NGS Result
CAGATCTTGGCCCGCATTTACAAGACTATCTTGCCAGAAAAAAAGCGTCGCAGCAGGTCATCAAAAATTT
TAAATGGCTAGAGACTTATCGAAAGCAGCGAGACAGGCGCGAAGGTGCCACCAGATTCGCACGCGGCGGC
CCCAGCGCCCAGGCCAGGCCTCAACTCAAGCACGAGGCGAAGGGGCTCCTTAAGCGCAAGGCCTCGAACT
CTCCCACCCACTTCCAACCCGAAGCTCGGGATCAAGAATCACGTACTGCAGCCAGGTGGAAGTAATTCAA
GGCACGCAAGGGCCATAACCCGTAAAGAGGCCAGGCCCGCGGGAACCACACACGGCACTTACCTGTGTTC
TGGCGGCAAACCCGTTGCGAAAAAGAACGTTCACGGCGACTACTGCACTTATATACGGTTCTCCCCCACC
CTCGGGAAAAAGGCGGAGCCAGTACACGACATCACTTTCCCAGTTTACCCCGCGCCACCTTCTCTAGGCA
CCGGTTCAATTGCCGACCCCTCCCCCCAACTTCTCGGGGACTGTGGGCGATGTGCGCTCTGCCCACTGAC
GGGCACCGGAGCCAATTCCCACTCCTTTCAAGACCTAGAAGGTCCATTAGCTGCAAAGATTCCTCTCTGT
TTAAAACTTTATCCATCTTTGCAAAGCTTACGCGTGCGGCCGCAGGAACCCCTAGTGATGGAGTTGGCCA
CTCCCTCTCTGCGCGCTCGCTCGCTCACTGAGGCCGGGCGACCAAAGGTCGCCCGACGCCCGGGCGGCCT
CAGTGAGCGAGCGAGCGCGCAGCTGCCTGCAGGACATGTGAGCAAAAGGCCAGCAAAAGGCCAGGAACCG
TAAAAAGGCCGCGTTGCTGGCGTTTTTCCATAGGCTCCGCCCCCCTGACGAGCATCACAAAAATCGACGC
TCAAGTCAGAGGTGGCGAAACCCGACAGGACTATAAAGATACCAGGCGTTTCCCCCTGGAAGCTCCCTCG
TGCGCTCTCCTGTTCCGACCCTGCCGCTTACCGGATACCTGTCCGCCTTTCTCCCTTCGGGAAGCGTGGC
GCTTTCTCATAGCTCACGCTGTAGGTATCTCAGTTCGGTGTAGGTCGTTCGCTCCAAGCTGGGCTGTGTG
CACGAACCCCCCGTTCAGCCCGACCGCTGCGCCTTATCCGGTAACTATCGTCTTGAGTCCAACCCGGTAA
GACACGACTTATCGCCACTGGCAGCAGCCACTGGTAACAGGATTAGCAGAGCGAGGTATGTAGGCGGTGC
TACAGAGTTCTTGAAGTGGTGGCCTAACTACGGCTACACTAGAAGAACAGTATTTGGTATCTGCGCTCTG
CTGAAGCCAGTTACCTTCGGAAAAAGAGTTGGTAGCTCTTGATCCGGCAAACAAACCACCGCTGGTAGCG
GTGGTTTTTTTGTTTGCAAGCAGCAGATTACGCGCAGAAAAAAAGGATCTCAAGAAGATCCTTTGATCTT
TTCTACGGGGTCTGACGCTCAGTGGAACGAAAACTCACGTTAAGGGATTTTGGTCATGAGATTATCAAAA
AGGATCTTCACCTAGATCCTTTTAAATTAAAAATGAAGTTTTAAATCAATCTAAAGTATATATGAGTAAA
CTTGGTCTGACAGTTACCAATGCTTAATCAGTGAGGCACCTATCTCAGCGATCTGTCTATTTCGTTCATC
CATAGTTGCCTGACTCCCCGTCGTGTAGATAACTACGATACGGGAGGGCTTACCATCTGGCCCCAGTGCT
GCAATGATACCGCGAGACCCACGCTCACCGGCTCCAGATTTATCAGCAATAAACCAGCCAGCCGGAAGGG
CCGAGCGCAGAAGTGGTCCTGCAACTTTATCCGCCTCCATCCAGTCTATTAATTGTTGCCGGGAAGCTAG
AGTAAGTAGTTCGCCAGTTAATAGTTTGCGCAACGTTGTTGCCATTGCTACAGGCATCGTGGTGTCACGC
TCGTCGTTTGGTATGGCTTCATTCAGCTCCGGTTCCCAACGATCAAGGCGAGTTACATGATCCCCCATGT
TGTGCAAAAAAGCGGTTAGCTCCTTCGGTCCTCCGATCGTTGTCAGAAGTAAGTTGGCCGCAGTGTTATC
ACTCATGGTTATGGCAGCACTGCATAATTCTCTTACTGTCATGCCATCCGTAAGATGCTTTTCTGTGACT
GGTGAGTACTCAACCAAGTCATTCTGAGAATAGTGTATGCGGCGACCGAGTTGCTCTTGCCCGGCGTCAA
TACGGGATAATACCGCGCCACATAGCAGAACTTTAAAAGTGCTCATCATTGGAAAACGTTCTTCGGGGCG
AAAACTCTCAAGGATCTTACCGCTGTTGAGATCCAGTTCGATGTAACCCACTCGTGCACCCAACTGATCT
TCAGCATCTTTTACTTTCACCAGCGTTTCTGGGTGAGCAAAAACAGGAAGGCAAAATGCCGCAAAAAAGG
GAATAAGGGCGACACGGAAATGTTGAATACTCATACTCTTCCTTTTTCAATATTATTGAAGCATTTATCA
GGGTTATTGTCTCATGAGCGGATACATATTTGAATGTATTTAGAAAAATAAACAAATAGGGGTTCCGCGC
ACATTTCCCCGAAAAGTGCCACCTGACGTCTAAGAAACCATTATTATCATGACATTAACCTATAAAAATA
GGCGTATCACGAGGCCCTTTCGTCTCGCGCGTTTCGGTGATGACGGTGAAAACCTCTGACACATGCAGCT
CCCGGAGACGGTCACAGCTTGTCTGTAAGCGGATGCCGGGAGCAGACAAGCCCGTCAGGGCGCGTCAGCG
GGTGTTGGCGGGTGTCGGGGCTGGCTTAACTATGCGGCATCAGAGCAGATTGTACTGAGAGTGCACCATA
AAATTGTAAACGTTAATATTTTGTTAAAATTCGCGTTAAATTTTTGTTAAATCAGCTCATTTTTTAACCA
ATAGACCGAAATCGGCAAAATCCCTTATAAATCAAAAGAATAGCCCGAGATAGAGT
[37 nt withheld, positions 2997-3033]
AAAGAACGTGGACTCCAACGTCAAAGG
[141 nt withheld, positions 3061-3201]
G
[46 nt withheld, positions 3203-3248]
A
[95 nt withheld, positions 3250-3344]
TATGCGGTGTGAAATACCGCACAGATGCGTAAGGAGAAAATACCGCATCAGGCGCCCCTGCAGGCAGCTG
CGCGCTCGCTCGCTCACTGAGGCCGCCCGGGCAAAGCCCGGGCGTCGGGCGACCTTTGGTCGCCCGGCCT
CAGTGAGCGAGCGAGCGCGCAGAGAGGGAGTGGCCAACTCCATCACTAGGGGTTCCTGCGGCCGCTCGGT
CCGCACGTGGTTACCTACAAAATCAGAAGGACAGGGAAGGGAGCAGTGGTTCACGCCTGTAATCCCAGCA
ATTTGGGAGGCCAAGGTGGGTAGATCACCTGAGATTAGGAGTTGGAGACCAGCCTGGCCAATATGGTGAA
ACCCCGTCTCTACCAAAAAAACAAAAATTAGCTGAGCCTGGTCATGCATGCCTGGAATCCCAACAACTCG
GGAGGCTGAGGCAGGAGAATCGCTTGAACCCAGGAGGCGGAGATTGCAGTGAGCCAAGATTGTGCCACTG
CACTCCAGCTTGGTTCCCAATAGACCCCGCAGGCCCTACAGGTTGTCTTCCCAACTTGCCCCTTGCTCCA
TACCACCCCCCTCCACCCCATAATATTATAGAAGGACACCTAGTCAGACAAAATGATGCAACTTAATTTT
ATTAGGACAAGGCTGGTGGGCACTGGAGTGGCAACTTCCAGGGCCAGGAGAGGCACTGGGGAGGGGTCAC
AGGGATGCCACCCGTAGATCTCTCGAGCAGCGCTCGGTATCGATGCGGGGAGGCGGCCCAAAGGGAGATC
CGACTCGTCTGAGGGCGAAGGCGAAGACGCGGAAGAGGCCGCAGAGCCGGCAGCAGGCCGCGGGAAGGAA
GGTCCGCTGGATTGAGGGCCGAAGGGACGTAGCAGAAGGACGTCCCGCGCAGAATCCAGGTGGCAACATA
GGCGAGCAGCCAAGGAAAGGACGATGATTTCCCCGACAACACCACGGAATTGTCAGTGCCCAACAGCCGA
GCCCCTGTCCAGCAGCGGGCAAGGCAGGCGGCGATGAGTTCCGCCGTGGCAATAGGGAGGGGGAAAGCGA
AAGTCCCGGAAAGGAGCTGACAGGTGGTGGCAATGCCCCAACCAGTGGGGGTTGCGTCAGCAAACACAGT
GCACACCACGCCACGTTGCCTGACAACGGGCCACAACTCCTCATAAAGAGACAGCAACCAGGATTTATAC
AAGGAGGAGAAAATGAAAGCCATACGGGAAGCAATAGCATGATACAAAGGCATTAAAGCAGCGTATCCAC
ATAGCGTAAAAGGAGCAACATAGTTAAGAATACCAGTCAATCTTTCACAAATTTTGTAATCCAGAGGTTG
ATTATCGATAAGCTTGATATCGAATTCATAACTTCGTATAGCATACATTATACGAAGTTATTCTTTGCAC
CATTCTAAAGAATAACAGTGATAATTTCTGGGTTAAGGCAAATAACTTCGTATAGGATACTTTATACGAA
GTTATGCTAGTATGGCTTGGGACATGTGCAGCCAAGACTCTGTATGGAGTGACATAGAGTGTGCTGCTCT
GGTTGGTGAGGACCAGCCTCTTTGCCCAGATCTTCCTGAACTTGACCTTTCTGAACTTGATGTGAATGAC
TTGGATACAGACAGCTTTCTGGGTGGATTGAAGTGGTGTAGCGACCAATCGGAAATCATATCCAACCAGT
ACAACAATGAGCCTGCGAACATATTTGAGAAGATAGATGAAGAGAATGAGGCAAACTTGCTAGCGGTCCT
CACAGAGACACTGGACAGTCTCCCCGTGGATGAAGACGGATTGCCCTCATTTGATGCACTGACAGATGGA
GCCGTGACCACTGACAACGAGGCCAGTCCTTCCTCCATGCCTGACGGCACCCCTCCCCCTCAGGAGGCAG
AAGAGCCGTCTCTACTTAAGAAGCTCTTACTGGCACCAGCCAACACTCAGCTCAGCTACAATGAATGCAG
CGGTCTTAGCACTCAGAACCATGCAGCAAACCACACCCACAGGATCAGAACAAACCCTGCCATTGTTAAG
ACCGAGAATTCATGGAGCAATAAAGCGAAGAGCATTTGTCAACAGCAAAAGCCACAAAGACGTCCCTGCT
CAGAGCTTCTCAAGTATCTGACCACAAACGATGACCCTCCTCACACCAAACCCACAGAAAACAGGAACAG
CAGCAGAGACAAATGTGCTTCCAAAAAGAAGTCCCATACACAACCGCAGTCGCAACATGCTCAAGCCAAA
CCAACAACTTTATCTCTTCCTCTGACCCCAGAGTCACCAAATGACCCCAAGGGTTCCCCATTTGAAAACA
AGACTATTGAGCGAACCTTAAGTGTGGAACTCTCTGGAACTGCAGGCCTAACTCCTCCCACAACTCCTCC
TCATAAAGCCAACCAAGATAACCCTTTCAAGGCTTCGCCAAAGCTGAAGCCCTCTTGCAAGACCGTGGTG
CCACCGCCAACCAAGAGGGCCCGGTACAGTGAGTGTTCTGGTACCAAAGGCAGCCACTCCACCAAGAAAG
GGCCCGAGCAATCTGAGTTGTACGCACAACTCAGCAAGTCCTCAGGGCTCAGCCGAGGACACGAGGAAAG
GAAGACTAAACGGCCCAGTCTCCGGCTGTTTGGTGACCATGACTACTGTCAGTCACTCAATTCCAAAACG
GATATACTCATTAACATATCACAGGAGCTCCAAGACTCTAGACAACTAGACTTCAAAGATGCCTCCTGTG
ACTGGCAGGGGCACATCTGTTCTTCCACAGATTCAGGCCAGTGCTACCTGAGAGAGACTTTGGAGGCCAG
CAAGCAGGTCTCTCCTTGCAGCACCAGAAAACAGCTCCAAGACCAGGAAATCCGAGCGGAGCTGAACAAG
CACTTCGGTCATCCCTGTCAAGCTGTGTTTGACGACAAATCAGACAAGACCAGTGAACTAAGGGATGGCG
ACTTCAGTAATGAACAATTCTCCAAACTACCTGTGTTTATAAATTCAGGACTAGCCATGGATGGCCTATT
TGATGACAGTGAAGATGAAAGTGATAAACTGAGCTACCCTTGGGATGGCACGCAGCCCTATTCATTGTTC
GATGTGTCGCCTTCTTGCTCTTCCTTTAACTCTCCGTGTCGAGACTCAGTGTCACCACCGAAATCCTTAT
TTTCTCAAAGACCCCAAAGGATGCGCTCTCGTTCAAGATCCTTTTCTCGACACAGGTCGTGTTCCCGATC
ACCATATTCCAGGTCAAGATCAAGGTCCCCAGGCAGTAGATCCTCTTCAAGATCCTGTTACTACTATGAA
TCAAGCCACTACAGACACCGCACACACCGCAATTCTCCCTTGTATGTGAGATCACGTTCAAGGTCACCCT
ACAGCCGTAGGCCCAGGTACGACAGCTATGAAGCCTATGAGCACGAAAGGCTCAAGAGGGATGAATACCG
CAAAGAGCACGAGAAGCGGGAGTCTGAAAGGGCCAAACAGAGAGAGAGGCAGAAGCAGAAAGCAATTGAA
GAGCGCCGTGTGATTTACGTTGGTAAAATCAGACCTGACACAACGCGGACAGAATTGAGAGACCGCTTTG
AAGTTTTTGGTGAAATTGAGGAATGCACCGTAAATCTGCGGGATGATGGAGACAGCTATGGTTTCATCAC
CTACCGTTACACCTGTGACGCTTTCGCTGCTCTTGAGAATGGATATACTTTACGCAGGTCGAACGAAACT
GACTTCGAGCTGTACTTTTGTGGACGGAAGCAATTTTTCAAGTCTAACTATGCAGACCTAGATACCAACT
CAGACGATTTTGACCCTGCTTCCACCAAGAGCAAGTATGACTCTCTGGATTTTGATAGTTTACTGAAGGA
AGCTCAGAGAAGCTTGCGCAGGTTCATGGTGAGCAAGGGCGAGGAGCTGTTCACCGGGGTGGTGCCCATC
CTGGTCGAGCTGGACGGCGACGTAAACGGCCACAAGTTCAGCGTGTCCGGCGAGGGCGAGGGCGATGCCA
CCTACGGCAAGCTGACCCTGAAGTTCATCTGCACCACCGGCAAGCTGCCCGTGCCCTGGCCCACCCTCGT
GACCACCTTCGGCTACGGCCTGCAGTGCTTCGCCCGCTACCCCGACCACATGAAGCAGCACGACTTCTTC
AAGTCCGCCATGCCCGAAGGCTACGTCCAGGAGCGCACCATCTTCTTCAAGGACGACGGCAACTACAAGA
CCCGCGCCGAGGTGAAGTTCGAGGGCGACACCCTGGTGAACCGCATCGAGCTGAAGGGCATCGACTTCAA
GGAGGACGGCAACATCCTGGGGCACAAGCTGGAGTACAACTACAACAGCCACAACGTCTATATCATGGCC
GACAAGCAGAAGAACGGCATCAAGGTGAACTTCAAGATCCGCCACAACATCGAGGACGGCAGCGTGCAGC
TCGCCGACCACTACCAGCAGAACACCCCCATCGGCGACGGCCCCGTGCTGCTGCCCGACAACCACTACCT
GAGCTACCAGTCCGCCCTGAGCAAAGACCCCAACGAGAAGCGCGATCACATGGTCCTGCTGGAGTTCGTG
ACCGCCGCCGGGATCACTCTCGGCATGGACGAGCTGTACAAGTAAGGCGCGCCATAACTTCGTATAATGT
ATGCTATACGAAGTTATTAAGAGGTTTCATATTGCTAATAGCAGCTACAATCCAGCTACCATTCTGCATA
ACTTCGTATAAAGTATCCTATACGAAGTTATTCCGGAGTCGACTCTAGAGGATCCGGTACCTCACGACAC
CTGAAATGGAAGAAAAAAACTTTGAACCACTGTCTGAGGCTTGAGAATGAACCAAGATCCAAACTCAAAA
AGGGCAAATTCCAAGGAGAATTACATCAAGTGCCAAGCTGGCCTAACTTCAGTCTCCACCCACTCAGTGT
GGGGAAACTCCATCGCATAAAACCCCTCCCCCCAACCTAAAGACGACGTACTCCAAAAGCTCGAGAACTA
ATCGAGGTGCCTGGACGGCGCCCGGTACTCCGTGGAGTCACATGAAGCGACGGCTGAGGACGGAAAGGCC
CTTTTCCTTTGTGTGGGTGACTCACCCGCCCGCTCTCCCGAGCGCCGCGTCCTCCATTTTGAGCTCCCTG
CAGCAGGGCCGGGAAGCGGCCATCTTTCCGCTCACGCAACTGGTGCCGACCGGGCCAGCCTTGCCGCCCA
GGGCGGGGCGATACACGGCGGCGCGAGGCCAGGCACCAGAGCAGGCCGGCCAGCTTGAGACTACCCCCGT
CCGATTCTCGGTGGCCGCGCTCGCAGGCCCCGCCTCGCCGAACATGTGCGCTGGGACGCACGGGCCCCGT
CGCCGCCCGCGGCCCCAAAAACCGAAATACCAGTGTG
